>Addgene plasmid #249712 | pPig-hEF1a-Cry2PHR-LRP6c-Puro-Blind | addgene full sequence | sequence record 497342 | Addgene NGS Result
TCAGACCAAGTTTACTCATATATACTTTAGATTGATTTAAAACTTCATTTTTAATTTAAAAGGATCTAGG
TGAAGATCCTTTTTGATAATCTCATGACCAAAATCCCTTAACGTGAGTTTTCGTTCCACTGAGCGTCAGA
CCCCGTAGAAAAGATCAAAGGATCTTCTTGAGATCCTTTTTTTCTGCGCGTAATCTGCTGCTTGCAAACA
AAAAAACCACCGCTACCAGCGGTGGTTTGTTTGCCGGATCAAGAGCTACCAACTCTTTTTCCGAAGGTAA
CTGGCTTCAGCAGAGCGCAGATACCAAATACTGTTCTTCTAGTGTAGCCGTAGTTAGGCCACCACTTCAA
GAACTCTGTAGCACCGCCTACATACCTCGCTCTGCTAATCCTGTTACCAGTGGCTGCTGCCAGTGGCGAT
AAGTCGTGTCTTACCGGGTTGGACTCAAGACGATAGTTACCGGATAAGGCGCAGCGGTCGGGCTGAACGG
GGGGTTCGTGCACACAGCCCAGCTTGGAGCGAACGACCTACACCGAACTGAGATACCTACAGCGTGAGCT
ATGAGAAAGCGCCACGCTTCCCGAAGGGAGAAAGGCGGACAGGTATCCGGTAAGCGGCAGGGTCGGAACA
GGAGAGCGCACGAGGGAGCTTCCAGGGGGAAACGCCTGGTATCTTTATAGTCCTGTCGGGTTTCGCCACC
TCTGACTTGAGCGTCGATTTTTGTGATGCTCGTCAGGGGGGCGGAGCCTATGGAAAAACGCCAGCAACGC
GGCCTTTTTACGGTTCCTGGCCTTTTGCTGGCCTTTTGCTCACATGTTCTTTCCTGCGTTATCCCCTGAT
TCTGTGGATAACCGTATTACCGCCTTTGAGTGAGCTGATACCGCTCGCCGCAGCCGAACGACCGAGCGCA
GCGAGTCAGTGAGCGAGGAAGCGGAAGAGCGCCCAATACGCAAACCGCCTCTCCCCGCGCGTTGGCCGAT
TCATTAATGCAGCTGGCACGACAGGTTTCCCGACTGGAAAGCGGGCAGTGAGCGCAACGCAATTAATGTG
AGTTAGCTCACTCATTAGGCACCCCAGGCTTTACACTTTATGCTTCCGGCTCGTATGTTGTGTGGAATTG
TGAGCGGATAACAATTTCACACAGGAAACAGCTATGACCATGATTACGCCGGGGCGCGCCATTCTAGATT
AACCCTAGAAAGATAGTCTGCGTAAAATTGACGCATGCATTCTTGAAATATTGCTCTCTCTTTCTAAATA
GCGCGAATCCGTCGCTGTGCATTTAGGACATCTCAGTCGCCGCTTGGAGCTCCCGTGAGGCGTGCTTGTC
AATGCGGTAAGTGTCACTGATTTTGAACTATAACGACCGCGTGAGTCAAAATGACGCATGATTATCTTTT
ACGTGACTTTTAAGATTTAACTCATACGATAATTATATTGTTATTTCATGTTCTACTTACGTGATAACTT
ATTATATATATATTTTCTTGTTATAGATATCAACTAGAATGCTAGCATGGGCCCAGATCTCCGAGGGGAC
CCGACAGGCCCGGTCTGCTTTTTGCTTGTACTGTCGACCCTGTGGAATGACCGTCGACCTCGACGGATCG
GGAGATCTCGACCGAGCTTTGCAAAGATGGATAAAGTTTTAAACAGAGAGGAATCTTTGCAGCTAATGGA
CCTTCTAGGTCTTGAAAGGAGTGGGAATTGGCTCCGGTGCCCGTCAGTGGGCAGAGCGCACATCGCCCAC
AGTCCCCGAGAAGTTGGGGGGAGGGGTCGGCAATTGAACCGGTGCCTAGAGAAGGTGGCGCGGGGTAAAC
TGGGAAAGTGATGTCGTGTACTGGCTCCGCCTTTTTCCCGAGGGTGGGGGAGAACCGTATATAAGTGCAG
TAGTCGCCGTGAACGTTCTTTTTCGCAACGGGTTTGCCGCCAGAACACAGGTAAGTGCCGTGTGTGGTTC
CCGCGGGCCTGGCCTCTTTACGGGTTATGGCCCTTGCGTGCCTTGAATTACTTCCACCTGGCTGCAGTAC
GTGATTCTTGATCCCGAGCTTCGGGTTGGAAGTGGGTGGGAGAGTTCGAGGCCTTGCGCTTAAGGAGCCC
CTTCGCCTCGTGCTTGAGTTGAGGCCTGGCCTGGGCGCTGGGGCCGCCGCGTGCGAATCTGGTGGCACCT
TCGCGCCTGTCTCGCTGCTTTCGATAAGTCTCTAGCCATTTAAAATTTTTGATGACCTGCTGCGACGCTT
TTTTTCTGGCAAGATAGTCTTGTAAATGCGGGCCAAGATCGATCTGCACACTGGTATTTCGGTTTTTGGG
GCCGCGGGCGGCGACGGGGCCCGTGCGTCCCAGCGCACATGTTCGGCGAGGCGGGGCCTGCGAGCGCGGC
CACCGAGAATCGGACGGGGGTAGTCTCAAGCTGGCCGGCCTGCTCTGGTGCCTGGCCTCGCGCCGCCGTG
TATCGCCCCGCCCTGGGCGGCAAGGCTGGCCCGGTCGGCACCAGTTGCGTGAGCGGAAAGATGGCCGCTT
CCCGGCCCTGCTGCAGGGAGCTCAAAATGGAGGACGCGGCGCTCGGGAGAGCGGGCGGGTGAGTCACCCA
CACAAAGGAAAAGGGCCTTTCCGTCCTCAGCCGTCGCTTCATGTGACTCCACGGAGTACCGGGCGCCGTC
CAGGCACCTCGATTAGTTCTCGATCGAGCTTTTGGAGTACGTCGTCTTTAGGTTGGGGGGAGGGGTTTTA
TGCGATGGAGTTTCCCCACACTGAGTGGGTGGAGACTGAAGTTAGGCCAGCTTGGCACTTGATGTAATTC
TCCTTGGAATTTGCCCTTTTTGAGTTTGGATCTTGGTTCATTCTCAAGCCTCAGACAGTGGTTCAAAGTT
TTTTTCTTCCATTTCAGGTGTCGTGAGGAATTAGCTTGACCAAGCTTGGTACCGAGCTCGGATCCACTAG
TAACGGCCGCCAGTGTGCTGGAATTATCACAAGTTTGTACAAAAAAGCAGGCTGCTATGACCATGAAGAT
GGACAAAAAGACTATAGTTTGGTTTAGAAGAGACCTAAGGATTGAGGATAATCCTGCATTAGCAGCAGCT
GCTCACGAAGGATCTGTTTTTCCTGTCTTCATTTGGTGTCCTGAAGAAGAAGGACAGTTTTATCCTGGAA
GAGCTTCAAGATGGTGGATGAAACAATCACTTGCTCACTTATCTCAATCCTTGAAGGCTCTTGGATCTGA
CCTCACTTTAATCAAAACCCACAACACGATTTCAGCGATCTTGGATTGTATCCGCGTTACCGGTGCTACA
AAAGTCGTCTTTAACCACCTCTATGATCCTGTTTCGTTAGTTCGGGACCATACCGTAAAGGAGAAGCTGG
TGGAACGTGGGATCTCTGTGCAAAGCTACAATGGAGATCTATTGTATGAACCGTGGGAGATATACTGCGA
AAAGGGCAAACCTTTTACGAGTTTCAATTCTTACTGGAAGAAATGCTTAGATATGTCGATTGAATCCGTT
ATGCTTCCTCCTCCTTGGCGGTTGATGCCAATAACTGCAGCGGCTGAAGCGATTTGGGCGTGTTCGATTG
AAGAACTAGGGCTGGAGAATGAGGCCGAGAAACCGAGCAATGCGTTGTTAACTAGAGCTTGGTCTCCAGG
ATGGAGCAATGCTGATAAGTTACTAAATGAGTTCATCGAGAAGCAGTTGATAGATTATGCAAAGAACAGC
AAGAAAGTTGTTGGGAATTCTACTTCACTACTTTCTCCGTATCTCCATTTCGGGGAAATAAGCGTCAGAC
ACGTTTTCCAGTGTGCCCGGATGAAACAAATTATATGGGCAAGAGATAAGAACAGTGAAGGAGAAGAAAG
TGCAGATCTTTTTCTTAGGGGAATCGGTTTAAGAGAGTATTCTCGGTATATATGTTTCAACTTCCCGTTT
ACTCACGAGCAATCGTTGTTGAGTCATCTTCGGTTTTTCCCTTGGGATGCTGATGTTGATAAGTTCAAGG
CCTGGAGACAAGGCAGGACCGGTTATCCGTTGGTGGATGCCGGAATGAGAGAGCTTTGGGCTACCGGATG
GATGCATAACAGAATAAGAGTGATTGTTTCAAGCTTTGCTGTGAAGTTTCTTCTCCTTCCATGGAAATGG
GGAATGAAGTATTTCTGGGATACACTTTTGGATGCTGATTTGGAATGTGACATCCTTGGCTGGCAGTATA
TCTCTGGGAGTATCCCCGATGGCCACGAGCTTGATCGCTTGGACAATCCCGCGTTACAAGGCGCCAAATA
TGACCCAGAAGGTGAGTACATAAGGCAATGGCTTCCCGAGCTTGCGAGATTGCCAACTGAATGGATCCAT
CATCCATGGGACGCTCCATTAACCGTACTCAAAGCTTCTGGTGTGGAACTCGGAACAAACTATGCGAAAC
CCATTGTAGACATCGACACAGCTCGTGAGCTACTAGCTAAAGCTATTTCAAGAACCCGTGAAGCACAGAT
CATGATCGGAGCAGCAGCCCGGGATCCACCGGTCGCCACCGATGGTGGAGGAGGTAGTGGAGGAGGAGGA
TCAAGGATGTTGTGTCCACGTATGAAGGGAGATGGGGAAACTATGACTAATGACTATGTAGTTCATGGAC
CAGCTTCTGTGCCTCTTGGTTATGTGCCACACCCAAGTTCTTTGTCAGGATCTCTTCCAGGAATGTCTCG
AGGTAAATCAATGATCAGCTCCCTCAGTATCATGGGGGGAAGCAGTGGACCCCCCTATGACCGAGCCCAT
GTTACAGGAGCATCATCAAGTAGTTCTTCAAGCACCAAAGGCACTTACTTCCCTGCAATTTTGAACCCTC
CACCATCCCCAGCCACAGAGCGATCACATTACACTATGGAATTTGGATATTCTTCAAACAGTCCTTCCAC
TCATAGGTCATACAGCTACAGGCCATATAGCTACCGGCACTTTGCACCCCCCACCACACCCTGCAGCACA
GATGTTTGTGACAGTGACTATGCTCCTAGTCGGAGAATGACCTCAGTGGCAACAGCCAAGGGCTATACCA
GTGACTTGAACTATGATTCAGAACCTGTGCCCCCACCTCCCACACCCCGAAGCCAATACTTGTCAGCAGA
GGAGAACTATGAAAGCTGCCCACCTTCTCCATACACAGAGAGGAGCTATTCTCATCACCTCTACCCACCG
CCACCCTCTCCCTGTACAGACTCCTCCGGAAGCGGAGCTACTAACTTCAGCCTGCTGAAGCAGGCTGGAG
ACGTGGAGGAGAACCCTGGACCTATGACCGAGTACAAGCCCACGGTGCGCCTCGCCACCCGCGACGACGT
CCCCAGGGCCGTACGCACCCTCGCCGCCGCGTTCGCCGACTACCCCGCCACGCGCCACACCGTCGATCCG
GACCGCCACATCGAGCGGGTCACCGAGCTGCAAGAACTCTTCCTCACGCGCGTCGGGCTCGACATCGGCA
AGGTGTGGGTCGCGGACGACGGCGCCGCGGTGGCGGTCTGGACCACGCCGGAGAGCGTCGAAGCGGGGGC
GGTGTTCGCCGAGATCGGCCCGCGCATGGCCGAGTTGAGCGGTTCCCGGCTGGCCGCGCAGCAACAGATG
GAAGGCCTCCTGGCGCCGCACCGGCCCAAGGAGCCCGCGTGGTTCCTGGCCACCGTCGGCGTCTCGCCCG
ACCACCAGGGCAAGGGTCTGGGCAGCGCCGTCGTGCTCCCCGGAGTGGAGGCGGCCGAGCGCGCCGGGGT
GCCCGCCTTCCTGGAGACCTCCGCGCCCCGCAACCTCCCCTTCTACGAGCGGCTCGGCTTCACCGTCACC
GCCGACGTCGAGGTGCCCGAAGGACCGCGCACCTGGTGCATGACCCGCAAGCCCGGTGCCTGACGCCCGC
CCCACGACCCGCAGCGCCCGACCGAAAGGAGCGCACGACCCCATGCATCGATACTAGTTAAAAGTTTTGT
TACTTTATAGAAGAAATTTTGAGTTTTTGTTTTTTTTTAATAAATAAATAAACATAAATAAATTGTTTGT
TGAATTTATTATTAGTATGTAAGTGTAAATATAATAAAACTTAATATCTATTCAAATTAATAAATAAACC
TCGATATACAGACCGATAAAACACATGCGTCAATTTTACGCATGATTATCTTTAACGTACGTCACAATAT
GATTATCTTTCTAGGGTTAATCTAGTATACGCGTATGCGGCCGCTTAATTAATCCATGGCGCCTGATGCG
GTATTTTCTCCTTACGCATCTGTGCGGTATTTCACACCGCATATGGTGCACTCTCAGTACAATCTGCTCT
GATGCCGCATAGTTAAGCCAGCCCCGACACCCGCCAACACCCGCTGACGCGCCCTGACGGGCTTGTCTGC
TCCCGGCATCCGCTTACAGACAAGCTGTGACCGTCTCCGGGAGCTGCATGTGTCAGAGGTTTTCACCGTC
ATCACCGAAACGCGCGAGACGAAAGGGCCTCGTGATACGCCTATTTTTATAGGTTAATGTCATGATAATA
ATGGTTTCTTAGACGTCAGGTGGCACTTTTCGGGGAAATGTGCGCGGAACCCCTATTTGTTTATTTTTCT
AAATACATTCAAATATGTATCCGCTCATGAGACAATAACCCTGATAAATGCTTCAATAATATTGAAAAAG
GAAGAGTATGAGTATTCAACATTTCCGTGTCGCCCTTATTCCCTTTTTTGCGGCATTTTGCCTTCCTGTT
TTTGCTCACCCAGAAACGCTGGTGAAAGTAAAAGATGCTGAAGATCAGTTGGGTGCACGAGTGGGTTACA
TCGAACTGGATCTCAACAGCGGTAAGATCCTTGAGAGTTTTCGCCCCGAAGAACGTTTTCCAATGATGAG
CACTTTTAAAGTTCTGCTATGTGGCGCGGTATTATCCCGTATTGACGCCGGGCAAGAGCAACTCGGTCGC
CGCATACACTATTCTCAGAATGACTTGGTTGAGTACTCACCAGTCACAGAAAAGCATCTTACGGATGGCA
TGACAGTAAGAGAATTATGCAGTGCTGCCATAACCATGAGTGATAACACTGCGGCCAACTTACTTCTGAC
AACGATCGGAGGACCGAAGGAGCTAACCGCTTTTTTGCACAACATGGGGGATCATGTAACTCGCCTTGAT
CGTTGGGAACCGGAGCTGAATGAAGCCATACCAAACGACGAGCGTGACACCACGATGCCTGTAGCAATGG
CAACAACGTTGCGCAAACTATTAACTGGCGAACTACTTACTCTAGCTTCCCGGCAACAATTAATAGACTG
GATGGAGGCGGATAAAGTTGCAGGACCACTTCTGCGCTCGGCCCTTCCGGCTGGCTGGTTTATTGCTGAT
AAATCTGGAGCCGGTGAGCGTGGGTCTCGCGGTATCATTGCAGCACTGGGGCCAGATGGTAAGCCCTCCC
GTATCGTAGTTATCTACACGACGGGGAGTCAGGCAACTATGGATGAACGAAATAGACAGATCGCTGAGAT
AGGTGCCTCACTGATTAAGCATTGGTAACTG
Features (pLannotate 1.2.2; 20 found; start..end, strand, type, name):
    168..756     +  rep_origin     ori: high-copy-number ColE1/pMB1/pBR322/pUC origin of replication
    939..1031    +  CDS            lacI (fragment): lac repressor; lacI; The lac repressor binds to the lac operator to inhibit transcription in E. coli. This inhibition can be relieved by adding lactose or isopropyl-β-D-thiogalactopyranoside (IPTG).
   1044..1065    +  protein_bind   CAP binding site: CAP binding activates transcription in the presence of cAMP. E. coli catabolite activator protein
   1080..1110    +  promoter       lac promoter: promoter for the E. coli lac operon
   1118..1134    +  protein_bind   lac operator: The lac repressor binds to the lac operator to inhibit transcription in E. coli. This inhibition can be relieved by adding lactose or isopropyl-β-D-thiogalactopyranoside (IPTG). lac repressor encoded by lacI
   1531..1552    +  CDS            Rev (fragment): human immunodeficiency virus 1 (HIV-1) Rev protein; rev; enhances nuclear export of unspliced and incompletely spliced viral mRNAs
   1554..1573    +  LTR            3' LTR (ΔU3) (fragment): self-inactivating 3' long terminal repeat (LTR) from HIV-1
   1637..1703    +  CDS            small t antigen (fragment): SV40 (simian virus 40) small t antigen
   1729..1940    +  promoter       EF-1α core promoter: core promoter for human elongation factor EF-1α
   1941..2050    +  intron         EF-1α intron A (fragment): intron upstream of the start codon of human EF-1α
   2684..2887    +  intron         EF-1α intron A: truncated intron upstream of the start codon of human EF-1α
   2969..2993    +  protein_bind   attB1: mutant version of attB; recombination site for the Gateway® BP reaction BP Clonase™
   3003..4496    +  CDS            CRY2PHR: N-terminal photolyase homology region of Arabidopsis thaliana cryptochrome 2 binds to CIB1 upon exposure to blue light (Kennedy et al., 2010)
   4497..4513    +  misc_feature   MCS (fragment): multiple cloning site
   4554..5207    +  CDS            LRP6 (fragment): LRP6_HUMAN - Experimental evidence at protein level: Swiss-Prot protein existence level 1. Component of the Wnt-Fzd-LRP5-LRP6 complex that triggers beta-catenin signaling through inducing aggregation of receptor-ligand complexes into ribosome-sized signalsomes. Cell-surface coreceptor of Wnt/beta-catenin signaling, which plays a pivotal role in bone formation. The Wnt-induced Fzd/LRP6 coreceptor complex recruits DVL1 polymers to the plasma membrane which, in turn, recruits the AXIN1/GSK3B-complex to the cell surface promoting the formation of signalsomes and inhibiting AXIN1/GSK3-mediated phos
   5274..5873    +  CDS            PuroR: puromycin N-acetyltransferase; pac from Streptomyces alboniger; confers resistance to puromycin
   6222..6321    -  misc_feature   bom (fragment): basis of mobility region from pBR322
   6423..6458    -  CDS            rop (fragment): Rop protein, which maintains plasmids at low copy number; rop
   6553..6657    +  promoter       AmpR promoter: bla
   6658..7518    +  CDS            AmpR: β-lactamase; bla; confers resistance to ampicillin, carbenicillin, and related antibiotics
