[The description below was written by a language model from this plasmid's Addgene catalogue record and pLannotate feature annotations shown in this document.]
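Description:
pPig-hEF1a-Cry2PHR-LRP6c-Puro-Blind is a mammalian expression plasmid built on a piggyBac backbone, a transposon vector type generally used with a transposase for stable genomic integration. The generated feature table does not annotate the transposon terminal repeats, so their positions cannot be confirmed from the record. In bacteria the plasmid is maintained through a high-copy ColE1/pUC-type origin and selected with ampicillin via the bla gene. The table also picks up short remnants of earlier cloning history (lac promoter/operator region, small fragments of HIV-1 Rev and ΔU3 LTR, SV40 small t antigen, bom and rop). These appear to be non-functional leftovers.

The payload is a single cassette driven by the human EF-1α promoter with its intron A. Downstream of an attB1 Gateway site lies the CRY2PHR photolyase homology region of Arabidopsis cryptochrome 2, joined through a short linker to a fragment of human LRP6 (named LRP6c, suggesting the C-terminal portion of this Wnt co-receptor). A 2A peptide then links the fusion to puromycin N-acetyltransferase, so the optogenetic protein and drug marker are translated from one transcript. The catalogue calls this element P2A, while the depositor comment refers to T2A. Because LRP6 aggregation triggers β-catenin signalling, the blue-light-responsive CRY2PHR domain is presumably intended to place Wnt pathway activation under light control. "Blind" reflects the absence of any fluorescent protein, which leaves imaging channels free.

The repository's sequencing result (7,521 nt versus a stated 7,634 bp) shows a 31-amino-acid deletion between LRP6 and the 2A sequence, which the depositor states has no functional consequence.
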