Addgene plasmid #249712: pPig-hEF1a-Cry2PHR-LRP6c-Puro-Blind
Purpose: Expresses optogenetic LRP6 in mammalian cells; no fluorescent proteins. Plasmid contains a puromycin selection marker.
Depositing lab: Max Wilson. Depositing organization: University of California, Santa Barbara. Publication: Anti-resonance in developmental signaling regulates cell fate decisions. Rosen SJ, Witteveen O, Baxter N, Lach RS, Hopkins E, Bauer M, Wilson MZ. bioRxiv [Preprint]. 2025 May 23:2025.02.04.636331. doi: 10.1101/2025.02.04.636331. PubMed 39990305.
Backbone
  Vector backbone: piggyBac
  Backbone size w/o insert (bp): 3211
  Total vector size (bp): 7634
  Vector type: Mammalian Expression
  Selectable markers: Puromycin
Growth in bacteria
  Bacterial resistance: Ampicillin, 100 μg/mL
  Growth temperature: 37°C
  Growth strain: NEB Stable
  Copy number: Unknown
Gene/Insert 1
  Gene/Insert name: Cry2-LRP6
  Species: H. sapiens (human), A. thaliana (mustard weed)
  Insert size (bp): 1518
  Entrez Gene: CRY2 (a.k.a. AT1G04400, AT-PHH1, ATCRY2, CRYPTOCHROME 2 APOPROTEIN, F19P19.14, F19P19_14, FHA, PHH1, cryptochrome 2); LRP6 (a.k.a. ADCAD2, EVR8, STHAG7)
  Promoter: hEF1a
  Cloning method: Gibson Cloning
  Sequencing primers: 5′ atctgctttttgcttgtactgtcgaccctgtggaatg
Gene/Insert 2
  Gene/Insert name: P2A-PuroR
  Insert size (bp): 619
  Promoter: hEF1a
  Cloning method: Gibson Cloning
  Sequencing primers: 5′ atctgctttttgcttgtactgtcgaccctgtggaatg
Resource information
  A portion of this plasmid was derived from a plasmid made by: Dr. Ryan Lach
Terms and licenses: Academic/Nonprofit Terms; Industry Terms: Not Available to Industry
Depositor comments: Please visit https://doi.org/10.1101/2025.02.04.636331 for bioRxiv preprint. The depositor confirms that discrepancies between the depositor's sequence and Addgene's sequences have no functional consequences. Addgene NGS finds 31 amino acids deleted between LRP6 and T2A compared to the depositor reference sequence.
How to cite: pPig-hEF1a-Cry2PHR-LRP6c-Puro-Blind was a gift from Max Wilson (Addgene plasmid # 249712 ; http://n2t.net/addgene:249712 ; RRID:Addgene_249712)
